>Addgene plasmid #38865 | GLRX2 | depositor partial sequence | sequence record 48923 | GLRX2 sequence 424 bps
ATGCACCATCATCATCATCATTCTTCTGGTGTAGATCTGGGTACCGAGAACCTGTACTTCCAATCCATGC
CTGTGAACCAGATCCAAGAAACAATTTCTGATAATTGTGTGGTGATTTTCTCAAAAACATCCTGTTCTTA
CTGTACAATGGCAAAAAAGCTTTTCCATGACATGAATGTTAACTATAAAGTGGTGGAACTGGACCTGCTT
GAATATGGAAACCAGTTCCAAGATGCTCTTTACAAAATGACTGGTGAAAGAACTGTTCCAAGAATATTTG
TCAATGGTACTTTTATTGGAGGTGCAACTGACACTCATAGGCTTCACAAAGAAGGAAAATTGCTCCCACT
AGTTCATCAGTGTTATTTAAAAAAAAGTAAGAGGAAAGAATTTCAGTGACAGTAAAGGTGGATACGGATC
CGAA
