>Addgene plasmid #38865 | GLRX2 | addgene partial sequence | sequence record 50492 | T7 5'-TAATACGACTCACTATAGGG-3'
CTGAATATTTTGTTTACTTTAAGAAGGAGATATACATATGCACCATCATCATCATCATTCTTCTGGTGTA
GATCTGGGTACCGAGAACCTGTACTTCCAATCCATGCCTGTGAACCAGATCCAAGAAACAATTTCTGATA
ATTGTGTGGTGATTTTCTCAAAAACATCCTGTTCTTACTGTACAATGGCAAAAAAGCTTTTCCATGACAT
GAATGTTAACTATAAAGTGGTGGAACTGGACCTGCTTGAATATGGAAACCAGTTCCAAGATGCTCTTTAC
AAAATGACTGGTGAAAGAACTGTTCCAAGAATATTTGTCAATGGTACTTTTATTGGAGGTGCAACTGACA
CTCATAGGCTTCACAAAGAAGGAAAATTGCTCCCACTAGTTCATCAGTGTTATTTAAAAAAAAGTAAGAG
GAAAGAATTTCAGTGACAGTAAAGGTGGATACGGATCCGAATTCGAGCTCCGTCGACAAGCTTGCGGCCG
CACTCGAGCACCACCACCACCACCACTGAGATCCGGCTGCTAACAAAGCCCGAAAGGAAGCTGAGTTGGC
TGCTGCCACCGCTGAGCAATAACTAGCATAACCCCTTGGGGCCTCTAAACGGGTCTTGAGGGGTTTTTTG
CTGAAAGGAGGAACTATATCCGGATTGGCGAATGGG
[124 nt withheld, positions 667-790]
CGCCGGCTTTC
[82 nt withheld, positions 802-883]
AGGGTGATGGTTCCCGTAGTGGGCCATCGCCCTGATAGACGG
