>Addgene plasmid #38865 | GLRX2 | addgene partial sequence | sequence record 50505 | T7_term
CTCCTTCGGGCTTGTTAGCAGCCGGATCTCAGTGGTGGTGGTGGTGGTGCTCGAGTGCGGCCGCAAGCTT
GTCGACGGAGCTCGAATTCGGATCCGTATCCACCTTTACTGTCACTGAAATTCTTTCCTCTTACTTTTTT
TTAAATAACACTGATGAACTAGTGGGAGCAATTTTCCTTCTTTGTGAAGCCTATGAGTGTCAGTTGCACC
TCCAATAAAAGTACCATTGACAAATATTCTTGGAACAGTTCTTTCACCAGTCATTTTGTAAAGAGCATCT
TGGAACTGGTTTCCATATTCAAGCAGGTCCAGTTCCACCACTTTATAGTTAACATTCATGTCATGGAAAA
GCTTTTTTGCCATTGTACAGTAAGAACAGGATGTTTTTGAGAAAATCACCACACAATTATCAGAAATTGT
TTCTTGGATCTGGTTCACAGGCATGGATTGGAAGTACAGGTTCTCGGTACCCAGATCTACACCAGAAGAA
TGATGATGATGATGGTGCATATGTATATCTCCTTCTTAAAGTTAAACAAAATTATTTCTAGAGGGGAATT
GTTATCCGCTCACAATTCCCCTATAGTGAGTCGTATTAATTTCGCGGGATCGAGATCTCGATCCTCTACG
CCGGACGCATCGTGGCCGGCATCACCGGCGCCACAGGTGCGGTTGCTGGCGCCTATATCGCCGACATCAC
CGATGGGGAAGATCGGGCTCGCCACTTCGGGCTCATGAGCGCTTGTTTCGGCGTGGGTATGGTGGCAGGC
CCCGTGGCCGGGGGACTGTTGGGCGCCATCTCCTTGCATGCACCATTCCTTGCGGCGGCGGTGCTCAACG
GCCTCAACCTACTACTGGCGCTCTATGAGATCCAAAGAACGCA
