[The description below was written by a language model from this plasmid's Addgene catalogue record.]
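Description:
GLRX2 is a bacterial expression plasmid built on the pNIC28-Bsa4 backbone from the SGC, carrying a fragment of human glutaredoxin 2 (isoform 1) intended for recombinant protein production and structure determination. The plasmid is selected with kanamycin and is recorded as low copy, with propagation in a standard E. coli cloning strain (Mach1). The record does not include a feature table, so the origin of replication and the exact regulatory elements are not listed. The use of T7 and T7-terminator sequencing primers indicates that the insert sits between a T7 promoter and T7 terminator, which would mean expression depends on a host that supplies T7 RNA polymerase.

The insert is about 424 bp and was introduced by ligation-independent cloning. The catalogue entry cautions that it may not be the full open reading frame, which is typical of structural genomics constructs where domain boundaries are trimmed to improve solubility and crystallisation. The protein is fused at its N terminus to a His tag followed by a TEV protease site, so the product can be captured by immobilised metal affinity chromatography and the tag then cleaved off to leave near-native protein. The alternative names link the construct to a deposited crystal structure of glutaredoxin 2, in keeping with its stated purpose. The species field gives human, whereas the linked gene entry carries mouse-style symbols and aliases, so the gene cross-reference should be treated with some caution.
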