Addgene plasmid #38865: GLRX2
Purpose: Bacterial expression for structure determination; may not be full ORF
Depositing lab: Nicola Burgess-Brown. Depositing organization: University of Oxford.
Backbone
  Vector backbone: pNIC28-Bsa4
  Backbone manufacturer: SGC
  Vector type: Bacterial Expression
Growth in bacteria
  Bacterial resistance: Kanamycin, 50 μg/mL
  Growth temperature: 37°C
  Growth strain: Mach1
  Copy number: Low Copy
Gene/Insert
  Gene/Insert name: GLRX2 (alt names: glutaredoxin 2 [isoform 1]; PDB:2FLS)
  Species: H. sapiens (human)
  Insert size (bp): 424
  Entrez Gene: Glrx2 (a.k.a. 1700010P22Rik, AI645710, Grx2)
  Tag / fusion protein: His Tev (N terminal on insert)
  Cloning method: Ligation Independent Cloning
  Sequencing primers: 5′ T7; 3′ T7-term
Terms and licenses: Academic/Nonprofit Terms; Industry Terms: Not Available to Industry
How to cite: GLRX2 was a gift from Nicola Burgess-Brown (Addgene plasmid # 38865 ; http://n2t.net/addgene:38865 ; RRID:Addgene_38865)
